>Addgene plasmid #51851 | pHyVec12 | depositor full sequence | sequence record 79729 | pHyVec12 sequence 7207 bps
CTAAATTGTAAGCGTTAATATTTTGTTAAAATTCGCGTTAAATTTTTGTTAAATCAGCTCATTTTTTAAC
CAATAGGCCGAAATCGGCAAAATCCCTTATAAATCAAAAGAATAGACCGAGATAGGGT
[37 nt withheld, positions 129-165]
AAAGAACGTGGACTCCAACGTCAAAGG
[49 nt withheld, positions 193-241]
T
[91 nt withheld, positions 243-333]
G
[124 nt withheld, positions 335-458]
CCCATTCGCCATTCAGGCTGCGCAACTGTTGGGAAGGGCGATCGGTGCGGGCCTCTTCGCTATTACGCCA
GCTGGCGAAAGGGGGATGTGCTGCAAGGCGATTAAGTTGGGTAACGCCAGGGTTTTCCCAGTCACGACGT
TGTAAAACGACGGCCAGTGAGCGCGCGTAATACGACTCACTATAGGGCGAATTGGTTTTAAGCCGAGATG
CAGGATTCTGAATGAAAAAGAAAAAAAGAAGTCTCGGTAGAGTAAAAGTGATCGGTTTGCAACTGTAAAA
TTTATTGAAGTACCAATAATTTTATTTAAAATAAAACTGAAATATAAAGTTAAAGTTGCTGTTCTATAAG
TTTACTCGAATTTTAAAACCATTGTAACGCTAGAGTAATATTTGAGTCTACTAAGTTAGTCCCCGCACTT
TTTAATCAAGCAATAAATACCCAAACTTTGCTTATTCAAATCAATAAACCAATATATCTCTTAAAATAAA
GTAAAAACTTCTGAAATTCTATAAAAAAAAATTTAATTTCGAAATATCAAATGTAACTTCAACACCGCAC
TATTTTCTTTTAAACAACTGATATAGTAATTACTTCTCAAAAACGTTATCTCAAGGTTTGTGATGTACTT
AAAACCACTCCTATTTTGTTACGCGTTTAAAAAAGCAAACATAAGTTGGTTTCTATTGATGAATGAGAAC
ATATTTCATTTAAAGTTAAAATCCTACCAGTGGTTTCACTGTACGTAAACACCGTCAAAAAAACAGGAAC
GTTTTTAAAGATTAATAATTGAAGTAAAAAAAATTTAATACCGGGGGTTAAAAAAATCTTTTAAAATAAT
TATAAATATATATATTAAAATTTATAAATTTTTAAACACATTTAAAATATATATTAAGTATAATAAAAGT
AATATTATAAAAAAAAATTTAATTTTATAATTATTTTTATTAAATTTATAAATAATAGGTAAAACTTACA
TATCCGTTTTATTTTTTCTTAATAAAATAACGCGTGCAAATTTTTGTCCATATAAAGACCTTTTCGAACA
ATAACTTTTTTGCTTAGCCGTTTTTTTTCTTATATGGTCAAAAAAGCGCTCAAGCGATTCACCATAAAAA
GCGCAATTAGTTCAGCGTTCGTTATTCAGAAGCTTCAGCTTTGCTTGATAATCAGCTCTTCTCTTTTTAA
ACAAAACACTTAATCAAGCTAGCAAAAATGAGTAAAGGAGAAGAACTTTTCACTGGAGTTGTCCCAATTC
TTGTTGAATTAGATGGTGATGTTAATGGGCACAAATTTTCTGTCAGTGGAGAGGGTGAAGGTGATGCAAC
ATACGGAAAACTTACCCTTAAATTTATTTGCACTACTGGAAAACTACCTGTTCCATGGCCAACACTTGTC
ACTACTTTCTGTTATGGTGTTCAATGCTTTTCAAGATACCCAGATCATATGAAACGGCATGACTTTTTCA
AGAGTGCCATGCCCGAAGGTTATGTACAGGAAAGAACTATATTTTTCAAAGATGACGGGAACTACAAGAC
ACGTGCTGAAGTCAAGTTTGAAGGTGATACCCTTGTTAATAGAATCGAGTTAAAAGGTATTGATTTTAAA
GAAGATGGAAACATTCTTGGACACAAATTGGAATACAACTATAACTCACACAATGTATACATCATGGCAG
ACAAACAAAAGAATGGAATCAAAGTTAACTTCAAAATTAGACACAACATTGAAGATGGAAGCGTTCAACT
AGCAGACCATTATCAACAACTGCAGGTAACTAACTGGGATGATATGGAAAAAGTAAGACTTATTATTATT
AAATTAAAACTTAGCTTTATTTAAATCGAAATTTAGCTAGTATATCAGTATAATTTAATTCAAAATTACT
TAGTCATTAATTTCGAGTCCTTAACAACTTCAATTTATTTTAATTAAATTATAAAGTAGCAATCATTGGC
CAAATTATGGCGAACTTTATCAGCAAAATTAGTGTAAAATCAAAATCATTTTTGTGAAATATCTAAATAA
GTAGCAAATAACAAATTAGTATTACCAATAAATAATGTAAATTAACTATGATTAATTAAGTTTAAAGTAG
CTCCATAAAGACTAATATTTTAATATCTATAATAACATTTTGCAAACTTTAAATTTTTTTATTATTATTA
ATTTTATACTTTGTTAATAAAATAATCAAAAATATAAACCAGATCATAAATTGTATACATATTTTACTTA
TCAATTTTATTTGTAAATTATAATAATTTTTCATTTATCATTTAGATTTGGCATCACACTTTTTACAATG
AGCTCCGTGTTGCTCTCGAGTTGTTGGATAATGGTCTGCTAGTTGAACGCTTCCATCTTCAATGTTGTGT
CTAATTTTGAAGTTAACTTTGATTCCATTCTTTTGTTTGTCTGCCATGATGTATACATTGTGTGAGTTAT
AGTTGTATTCCAATTTGTGTCCAAGAATGTTTCCATCTTCTTTAAAATCAATACCTTTTAACTCGATTCT
ATTAACAAGGGTATCACCTTCAAACTTGACTTCAGCACGTGTCTTGTAGTTCCCGTCATCTTTGAAAAAT
ATAGTTCTTTCCTGTACATAACCTTCGGGCATGGCACTCTTGAAAAAGTCATGCCGTTTCATATGATCTG
GGTATCTTGAAAAGCATTGAACACCATAACAGAAAGTAGTGACAAGTGTTGGCCATGGAACAGGTAGTTT
TCCAGTAGTGCAAATAAATTTAAGGGTAAGTTTTCCGTATGTTGCATCACCTTCACCCTCTCCACTGACA
GAAAATTTGTGCCCATTAACATCACCATCTAATTCAACAAGAATTGGGACAACTCCAGTGAAAAGTTCTT
CTCCTTTACTCATTTTTGATAACGAGGATCCATAAATCTGATTGCGATCTTTTGTTTTCCAATAAAACAA
AGATACCGAAAGTTACCGATTTTTCTTACCGAAAGTTTGACAATGCTTTGTTGTTCTCCATTTTTCTATT
GTAATTAAAAACATTTTTTCTTTTTTTAAGAAGTTGTGCTTTTTATAAATTTGTGTAAAAACGCGTTATA
ATGCTAAGTTGAGGGTTAAAGTTTACTGACCTGATAATATATCGAGCGAGGATTATTATATAATTAAAGA
TTTATTAGTATATATAGTATATAACATGTAAACTGATAGTATATACTTGATATATTAATGATTAATATAT
CAAGCGAGGATTCATTTATCATTAAAGTATTTGCGATCGTCGCTTGTAACATTAAATTTTAAATTTTACC
TTATTAAAACTTCATAATTTTTTTTATTTTTAGATAGTAAATATAGTAGCAATGGCAGATGCTGCAGAAA
TGGCTTCATCAGAAAATGTTATTACAGAATTTATGAGATTTAAAGTTAGAATGGAAGGTACAGTTAATGG
ACATGAATTTGAAATTGAGGGAGAAGGAGAAGGTAGACCATATGAAGGACATAATACAGTTAAATTAAAG
GTTACAAAAGGAGGACCATTACCATTTGCGTGGGATATTTTATCACCACAATTTCAATATGGATCAAAGG
TTTACGTTAAACATCCAGCTGATATTCCAGATTATAAAAAATTATCTTTTCCAGAAGGATTTAAATGGGA
AAGAGTTATGAATTTTGAAGATGGTGGAGTTGCTACAGTTACACAAAGATTTCATCATTCCAAGATGGTT
GTTTTATTTATAAAGTTAAATTTATTGGGGTTAATTTTCCATCAGACGGACCAGTTATGCAAAAAAAAAC
AATGGGATGGGAAGCTAGTACAGAAAGATTATATCCAAGAGACGGGGTTTTAAAGGGAGAAACACATAAA
GCTCTAAAATTAAAGGACGGAGGACATTATTTAGTTGAATTTAAATCAATTTATATGGCTAAAAAACCAG
TTCAATTACCAGGATATTATTATGTAGATGCTAAGTTAGATATTACATCACATAATGAAGATTATACAAT
TGTTGAACAATATGAAAGAACAGAAGGTAGACATCATTTATTTTTATAGCATTCGTAGATTCCAAGGGCG
AATTCACAATTCGATTATATTTATACTGGACTATTTTTACATCTGTTCGGTTATTTTCACATTTATTTTT
CTATATATATCTTATAAACGTTTTAAAACCCATGTAATTTTTGTTAAGCTGTAATATAAAAGACGTCCTA
ACAAACTTCTTTTATTACTGAATTTCCTTTAATTATAATAAATAACAAGTTTTAAAATAAATTCAGGCAA
TTAAGGCGCTCCTGAGGTACTAAAATTAATGTAAACATTTAAAATTAACTTGGATGGTCTTAAGTACTGT
ACTCGTGATTTTGTTATACTTTATTATTAGAAAAGTCGTCTATTAACTTTTTGTTCCTTAATTTACTTGA
TTAAATTGTCGCTTAATTTATCAAATCAGGTTTTGCGCGTTATTTTAGAGAAAAACTTATTAGAAAAATG
AATAAGCAAAGTTTAGGCTAACATGTTTTTTTATTATTTTAAATAGTTCAAGTCAATGACGTATAAACCA
GCTTTTGTTCCCTTTAGTGAGGGTTAATTGCGCGCTTGGCGTAATCATGGTCATAGCTGTTTCCTGTGTG
AAATTGTTATCCGCTCACAATTCCACACAACATACGAGCCGGAAGCATAAAGTGTAAAGCCTGGGGTGCC
TAATGAGTGAGCTAACTCACATTAATTGCGTTGCGCTCACTGCCCGCTTTCCAGTCGGGAAACCTGTCGT
GCCAGCTGCATTAATGAATCGGCCAACGCGCGGGGAGAGGCGGTTTGCGTATTGGGCGCTCTTCCGCTTC
CTCGCTCACTGACTCGCTGCGCTCGGTCGTTCGGCTGCGGCGAGCGGTATCAGCTCACTCAAAGGCGGTA
ATACGGTTATCCACAGAATCAGGGGATAACGCAGGAAAGAACATGTGAGCAAAAGGCCAGCAAAAGGCCA
GGAACCGTAAAAAGGCCGCGTTGCTGGCGTTTTTCCATAGGCTCCGCCCCCCTGACGAGCATCACAAAAA
TCGACGCTCAAGTCAGAGGTGGCGAAACCCGACAGGACTATAAAGATACCAGGCGTTTCCCCCTGGAAGC
TCCCTCGTGCGCTCTCCTGTTCCGACCCTGCCGCTTACCGGATACCTGTCCGCCTTTCTCCCTTCGGGAA
GCGTGGCGCTTTCTCATAGCTCACGCTGTAGGTATCTCAGTTCGGTGTAGGTCGTTCGCTCCAAGCTGGG
CTGTGTGCACGAACCCCCCGTTCAGCCCGACCGCTGCGCCTTATCCGGTAACTATCGTCTTGAGTCCAAC
CCGGTAAGACACGACTTATCGCCACTGGCAGCAGCCACTGGTAACAGGATTAGCAGAGCGAGGTATGTAG
GCGGTGCTACAGAGTTCTTGAAGTGGTGGCCTAACTACGGCTACACTAGAAGGACAGTATTTGGTATCTG
CGCTCTGCTGAAGCCAGTTACCTTCGGAAAAAGAGTTGGTAGCTCTTGATCCGGCAAACAAACCACCGCT
GGTAGCGGTGGTTTTTTTGTTTGCAAGCAGCAGATTACGCGCAGAAAAAAAGGATCTCAAGAAGATCCTT
TGATCTTTTCTACGGGGTCTGACGCTCAGTGGAACGAAAACTCACGTTAAGGGATTTTGGTCATGAGATT
ATCAAAAAGGATCTTCACCTAGATCCTTTTAAATTAAAAATGAAGTTTTAAATCAATCTAAAGTATATAT
GAGTAAACTTGGTCTGACAGTTACCAATGCTTAATCAGTGAGGCACCTATCTCAGCGATCTGTCTATTTC
GTTCATCCATAGTTGCCTGACTCCCCGTCGTGTAGATAACTACGATACGGGAGGGCTTACCATCTGGCCC
CAGTGCTGCAATGATACCGCGAGACCCACGCTCACCGGCTCCAGATTTATCAGCAATAAACCAGCCAGCC
GGAAGGGCCGAGCGCAGAAGTGGTCCTGCAACTTTATCCGCCTCCATCCAGTCTATTAATTGTTGCCGGG
AAGCTAGAGTAAGTAGTTCGCCAGTTAATAGTTTGCGCAACGTTGTTGCCATTGCTACAGGCATCGTGGT
GTCACGCTCGTCGTTTGGTATGGCTTCATTCAGCTCCGGTTCCCAACGATCAAGGCGAGTTACATGATCC
CCCATGTTGTGCAAAAAAGCGGTTAGCTCCTTCGGTCCTCCGATCGTTGTCAGAAGTAAGTTGGCCGCAG
TGTTATCACTCATGGTTATGGCAGCACTGCATAATTCTCTTACTGTCATGCCATCCGTAAGATGCTTTTC
TGTGACTGGTGAGTACTCAACCAAGTCATTCTGAGAATAGTGTATGCGGCGACCGAGTTGCTCTTGCCCG
GCGTCAATACGGGATAATACCGCGCCACATAGCAGAACTTTAAAAGTGCTCATCATTGGAAAACGTTCTT
CGGGGCGAAAACTCTCAAGGATCTTACCGCTGTTGAGATCCAGTTCGATGTAACCCACTCGTGCACCCAA
CTGATCTTCAGCATCTTTTACTTTCACCAGCGTTTCTGGGTGAGCAAAAACAGGAAGGCAAAATGCCGCA
AAAAAGGGAATAAGGGCGACACGGAAATGTTGAATACTCATACTCTTCCTTTTTCAATATTATTGAAGCA
TTTATCAGGGTTATTGTCTCATGAGCGGATACATATTTGAATGTATTTAGAAAAATAAACAAATAGGGGT
TCCGCGCACATTTCCCCGAAAAGTGCCAC
Features (pLannotate 1.2.2; 15 found; start..end, strand, type, name):
     30..458     -  rep_origin     f1 ori (sequence partly withheld): f1 bacteriophage origin of replication; arrow indicates direction of (+) strand synthesis
    463..618     -  CDS            lacZα (fragment): LacZα fragment of β-galactosidase; lacZ fragment
    626..644     +  promoter       T7 promoter: promoter for bacteriophage T7 RNA polymerase
   1679..2227    +  CDS            (3-F)Tyr-EGFP (fragment): (3-F)Tyr-EGFP is a basic (constitutively fluorescent) green fluorescent protein published in 2004, derived from Aequorea victoria.
   2796..3338    -  CDS            (3-F)Tyr-EGFP (fragment): (3-F)Tyr-EGFP is a basic (constitutively fluorescent) green fluorescent protein published in 2004, derived from Aequorea victoria.
   3818..4144    +  CDS            DsRed2 (fragment): DsRed2 is a basic (constitutively fluorescent) red fluorescent protein published in 2006, derived from Discosoma sp..
   4141..4494    +  CDS            DsRed2 (fragment): DsRed2 is a basic (constitutively fluorescent) red fluorescent protein published in 2006, derived from Discosoma sp..
   5019..5037    -  promoter       T3 promoter: promoter for bacteriophage T3 RNA polymerase
   5082..5098    -  protein_bind   lac operator: The lac repressor binds to the lac operator to inhibit transcription in E. coli. This inhibition can be relieved by adding lactose or isopropyl-β-D-thiogalactopyranoside (IPTG). lac repressor encoded by lacI
   5106..5136    -  promoter       lac promoter: promoter for the E. coli lac operon
   5151..5172    -  protein_bind   CAP binding site: CAP binding activates transcription in the presence of cAMP. E. coli catabolite activator protein
   5185..5277    -  CDS            lacI (fragment): lac repressor; lacI; The lac repressor binds to the lac operator to inhibit transcription in E. coli. This inhibition can be relieved by adding lactose or isopropyl-β-D-thiogalactopyranoside (IPTG).
   5460..6048    -  rep_origin     ori: high-copy-number ColE1/pMB1/pBR322/pUC origin of replication
   6219..7079    -  CDS            AmpR: β-lactamase; bla; confers resistance to ampicillin, carbenicillin, and related antibiotics
   7080..7184    -  promoter       AmpR promoter: bla
