[The description below was written by a language model from this plasmid's Addgene catalogue record and pLannotate feature annotations shown in this document.]
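Description:
pHyVec12 is a Hydra expression and RNAi vector built on the pBluescript II SK+ phagemid backbone, with a total size of about 7.2 kb. It is propagated in E. coli as a high-copy plasmid through its ColE1/pUC-type origin and selected with ampicillin via the β-lactamase gene and its native promoter. Other backbone remnants include the f1 origin for single-stranded DNA production, the lac promoter/operator region with a lacZα fragment, and T7 and T3 phage promoters flanking the inserted Hydra cassette.

The payload combines a GFP hairpin and a DsRed2 reporter, both listed as being under an actin promoter. The feature table shows two GFP-derived fragments of roughly 550 bp in opposite orientations, separated by a spacer of several hundred base pairs. This is the inverted-repeat layout expected to fold into a double-stranded hairpin RNA after transcription and so trigger RNA interference against GFP. The hairpin is bounded by retained NheI and BamHI sites, which could in principle allow it to be exchanged for another sequence, although the record does not say this was intended. DsRed2 lies downstream in the same orientation as the sense GFP arm, annotated as two adjoining fragments that together span the coding region, and it would serve as a red fluorescent marker for cells carrying the transgene. The actin promoter and any terminator sequences are not annotated in the feature table, and the record does not make clear whether one promoter copy or two drive the hairpin and reporter. The stated purpose is expression in Hydra for RNAi. The GFP target suggests use as a knockdown test or control in GFP-expressing animals, though the record does not say so.
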