Addgene plasmid #51851: pHyVec12
Purpose: Expression in Hydra for RNAi
Depositing lab: Haifan Lin. Depositing organization: Yale University. Publication: PIWI proteins and PIWI-interacting RNAs function in Hydra somatic stem cells. Juliano CE, Reich A, Liu N, Gotzfried J, Zhong M, Uman S, Reenan RA, Wessel GM, Steele RE, Lin H. Proc Natl Acad Sci U S A. 2014 Jan 7;111(1):337-42. doi: 10.1073/pnas.1320965111. Epub 2013 Dec 23. PubMed 24367095.
Backbone
  Vector backbone: pBlueScript II SK+
  Backbone manufacturer: Stratagene
  Backbone size w/o insert (bp): 3000
  Total vector size (bp): 7193
  Vector type: RNAi ; Hydra Expression
Growth in bacteria
  Bacterial resistance: Ampicillin, 100 μg/mL
  Growth temperature: 37°C
  Growth strain: Top10
  Copy number: High Copy
Gene/Insert 1
  Gene/Insert name: GFP hairpin
  Promoter: Actin
  Cloning method: Restriction Enzyme; 5′ cloning site NheI (not destroyed); 3′ cloning site BamH1 (not destroyed)
  Sequencing primers: 5′ ATGAGTAAAGGAGAAGAACT; 3′ ATCAAAAATGAGGTAAAGGAGA
Gene/Insert 2
  Gene/Insert name: DsRed2
  Promoter: Actin
  Cloning method: Unknown
  Sequencing primers: 5′ ATGGCCGATGATGAAGTTGC; 3′ CTATAAAAATAAATGATGTCTAC
Resource information
  A portion of this plasmid was derived from a plasmid made by: Robert Steele
Terms and licenses: Academic/Nonprofit Terms; Industry Terms: Not Available to Industry
How to cite: pHyVec12 was a gift from Haifan Lin (Addgene plasmid # 51851 ; http://n2t.net/addgene:51851 ; RRID:Addgene_51851)
