>Addgene plasmid #51851 | pHyVec12 | addgene partial sequence | sequence record 81253 | M13pUC-Fwd 5'-CCCAGTCACGACGTTGTAAAACG-3'
GCCGAGATGCAGGATTCTGAATGAAAAAGAAAAAAAGAAGTCTCGGTAGAGTAAAAGTGATCGGTTTGCA
ACTGTAAAATTTATTGAAGTACCAATAATTTTATTTAAAATAAAACTGAAATATAAAGTTAAAGTTGCTG
TTCTATAAGTTTACTCGAATTTTAAAACCATTGTAACGCTAGAGTAATATTTGAGTCTACTAAGTTAGTC
CCCGCACTTTTTAATCAAGCAATAAATACCCAAACTTTGCTTATTCAAATCAATAAACCAATATATCTCT
TAAAATAAAGTAAAAACTTCTGAAATTCTATAAAAAAAAATTTAATTTCGAAATATCAAATGTAACTTCA
ACACCGCACTATTTTCTTTTAAACAACTGATATAGTAATTACTTCTCAAAAACGTTATCTCAAGGTTTGT
GATGTACTTAAAACCACTCCTATTTTGTTACGCGTTTAAAAAAGCAAACATAAGTTGGTTTCTATTGATG
AATGAGAACATATTTCATTTAAAGTTAAAATCCTACCAGTGGTTTCACTGTACGTAAACACCGTCAAAAA
AACAGGAACGTTTTTAAAGATTAATAATTGAAGTAAAAAAAATTTAATACCGGGGGTTAAAAAAATCTTT
TAAAATAATTATAAATATATATATTAAAATTTATAAATTTTTAAACACATTTAAA
