>Addgene plasmid #51851 | pHyVec12 | addgene partial sequence | sequence record 81254 | T3 5'-GCAATTAACCCTCACTAAAGG-3'
AAGTTTTTCTCTAAAATAACGCGCAAAACCTGATTTGATAAATTAAGCGACAATTTAATCAAGTAAATTA
AGGAACAAAAAGTTAATAGACGACTTTTCTAATAATAAAGTATAACAAAATCACGAGTACAGTACTTAAG
ACCATCCAAGTTAATTTTAAATGTTTACATTAATTTTAGTACCTCAGGAGCGCCTTAATTGCCTGAATTT
ATTTTAAAACTTGTTATTTATTATAATTAAAGGAAATTCAGTAATAAAAGAAGTTTGTTAGGACGTCTTT
TATATTACAGCTTAACAAAAATTACATGGGTTTTAAAACGTTTATAAGATATATATAGAAAAATAAATGT
GAAAATAACCGAACAGATGTAAAAATAGTCCAGTATAAATATAATCGAATTGTGAATTCGCCCTTGGAAT
CTACGAATGCTATAAAAATAAATGATGTCTACCTTCTGTTCTTTCATATTGTTCAACAATTGTATAATCT
TCATTATGTGATGTAATATCTAACTTAGCATCTACATAATAATATCCTGGTAATTGAACTGGTTTTTTAG
CCATATAAATTGATTTAAATTCAACTAAATAATGTCCTCCGTCCTTTAATTTTAGAGCTTTATGTGTTTC
TCCCTTTAAAACCCCGTCTCTTGGATATAATCTTTCTGTACTAGCTTCCCATCCCATTGTTTTTTTTTGC
ATAACTGGTCCGTCTGATGGAAAATTAACCCCAATAAATTTAACTTTATAAATAAAACAACCATCTTGGA
ATGATGAAATCTTTGTGTAACTGTAGCAACTCCACCATCTTCAAAATTCATAACTCTTTCCCATTTAAAT
CCTTCTGGAAAAGATAATTTTT
