>Addgene plasmid #51851 | pHyVec12 | addgene partial sequence | sequence record 82044 | ActinIntron-F 5'-tggcatcacactttttacaatga-3'
ATGGTCTGCTAGTTGAACGCTTCCATCTTCAATGTTGTGTCTAATTTTGAAGNTAACNTTGATTCCATTC
TTTTGTTTGTCTGCCATGATGTATACATTGTGTGAGTTATAGTTGTATTCCAATTTGTGTCCAAGAATGT
TTCCATCTTCTTTAAAATCAATACCTTTTAACTCGATTCTATTAACAAGGGTATCACCTTCAAACTTGAC
TTCAGCACGTGTCTTGTAGTTCCCGTCATCTTTGAAAAATATAGTTCTTTCCTGTACATAACCTTCGGGC
ATGGCACTCTTGAAAAAGTCATGCCGTTTCATATGATCTGGGTATCTTGAAAAGCATTGAACACCATAAC
AGAAAGTAGTGACAAGTGTTGGCCATGGAACAGGTAGTTTTCCAGTAGTGCAAATAAATTTAAGGGTAAG
TTTTCCGTATGTTGCATCACCTTCACCCTCTCCACTGACAGAAAATTTGTGCCCATTAACATCACCATCT
AATTCAACAAGAATTGGGACAACTCCAGTGAAAAGTTCTTCTCCTTTACTCATTTTTGATAACGAGGATC
CATAAATCTGATTGCGATCTTTTGTTTTCCAATAAAACAAAGATACCGAAAGTTACCGATTTTTC
