>Addgene plasmid #51851 | pHyVec12 | addgene partial sequence | sequence record 82717 | ActinProm-F 5'-gcgcaattagttcagcgttc-3'
AACAAAACACTTAATCAAGCTAGCAAAAATGAGTAAAGGAGAAGAACTTTTCACTGGAGTTGTCCCAATT
CTTGTTGAATTAGATGGTGATGTTAATGGGCACAAATTTTCTGTCAGTGGAGAGGGTGAAGGTGATGCAA
CATACGGAAAACTTACCCTTAAATTTATTTGCACTACTGGAAAACTACCTGTTCCATGGCCAACACTTGT
CACTACTTTCTGTTATGGTGTTCAATGCTTTTCAAGATACCCAGATCATATGAAACGGCATGACTTTTTC
AAGAGTGCCATGCCCGAAGGTTATGTACAGGAAAGAACTATATTTTTCAAAGATGACGGGAACTACAAGA
CACGTGCTGAAGTCAAGTTTGAAGGTGATACCCTTGTTAATAGAATCGAGTTAAAAGGTATTGATTTTAA
AGAAGATGGAAACATTCTTGGACACAAATTGGAATACAACTATAACTCACACAATGTATACATCATGGCA
GACAAACAAAAGAATGGAATCAAAGTTAACTTCAAAATTAGACACAACATTGAAGATGGAAGCGTTCAAC
TAGCAGACCATTATCAACAACTGCAGGTAACTAACTGGGATGATATGGAAAAAGTAAGACTTATTATTAT
TAAATTAAAACTTAGCTTTATTTAAATCGAAATTTA
